>Addgene plasmid #8855 | pPS934 | addgene partial sequence | sequence record 17419 | 8855 with GFP-R
TCTCCTTTGCTAGCCATAGCTCGAGCTTGCATATATTCGAGCATTTCATTCATGTATTTATTAATATGAC
CAGATAATAAAGAATATTCAATCTCAATTTCTTTAACTTCAACTTCGAAATCTTTTTGTAATTGTTTAAT
TTCATCATTTAATTTATTGATTTTACCACTGATCAGTTCCTCTTGAATGAAAATGTCCGTTTTGTCAATC
TTAGGTTTGATTTCATTTTCATATTTGATTTGTAGATCCATCAATTTAGTATCATTTAGGCGCGACTCTT
CTTTAGTATCTTGCGATAGCTTTTCCAAATTCTTGAGTTGCAAATCTAACTGTTCTTGTAAGATTTCTAA
TTTATACATAATACCTGTTTCCAATACATTCATCAATTTCAGCTTATTGTTGATTAAATTTTGCTTTAAT
CCCACAAGTTCCGTTTCAGTTCGATTAGACTCTTGCACCTCGCTGGAAATTATTCTCAGCACATCATAGA
GCTCACTAATTATGGTTTCGAACGTCGTCACTGTATCTTGCAAGTTTTTCTGTTGTGCGGTTAAGTCGTC
TAACGTCTTTTTCCTTTGTATCAACAGATCATTTAGCTCTTTGATTCCCTCGGATAACTCTTCCATGTCT
GTATTGGATATTTTGATCAGTTTATCTCGATTGGACTCTAATTCCACTATTTGGAAACTCAGAGCTTCCA
GATCTTTAAAGATTGACTGCTTGGAGATCTTATAGTCATTATAATCTATGGATAACGTTTCTTGGATCTT
GGTCAATTTCTTCAACTGAATTTCCAGCTCCTTATTTTGCTCTTCCAGCTTTTGGAGCTCTTGCTCATCA
GGTATATTATCCCCATCTACGTCCTCGTATTGCTTT
