[The description below was written by a language model from this plasmid's Addgene catalogue record.]
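Description:
pPS934 (also known as pJK52) is a yeast expression plasmid built on pRS314, a centromeric (CEN) yeast–E. coli shuttle vector of about 4.8 kb. In Saccharomyces cerevisiae the centromere-based backbone keeps the plasmid at low, stable copy number, and transformants are selected through the TRP1 auxotrophic marker in trp1 strains. In E. coli it is propagated under ampicillin selection and is recorded as low copy.

The roughly 2.5 kb insert, cloned between BamHI and KpnI sites that both remain intact, is a NUF2-sGFP fusion from budding yeast. According to the depositor's notes, the cassette consists of the native NUF2 promoter, the NUF2 open reading frame, sGFP fused at the C terminus, and the NUF2 3′ UTR. Because expression is driven by the gene's own flanking regulatory sequences from a single-copy-like CEN plasmid, the tagged protein should be produced at close to endogenous levels rather than overexpressed, which suits live-cell localisation work. Nuf2 is generally known as a component associated with the spindle pole and kinetochore region, so a GFP fusion serves as a fluorescent marker for the ends of the mitotic spindle. That fits the associated study, which examined how the yeast dynactin complex contributes to partitioning the spindle between mother and daughter cells during anaphase B. The record does not spell out the specific experimental use of this plasmid. No annotated feature table is provided, and the depositor refers to the author's map for finer details of the construct.
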