Addgene plasmid #8855: pPS934
Depositing lab: Pamela Silver. Depositing organization: Dana-Farber Cancer Institute. Publication: The yeast dynactin complex is involved in partitioning the mitotic spindle between mother and daughter cells during anaphase B. Kahana JA, Schlenstedt G, Evanchuk DM, Geiser JR, Hoyt MA, Silver PA. Mol Biol Cell. 1998 Jul . 9(7):1741-56. 10.1091/mbc.9.7.1741 PubMed 9658168.
Backbone
  Vector backbone: pRS314
  Backbone size w/o insert (bp): 4800
  Vector type: Yeast Expression
  Selectable markers: TRP1
Growth in bacteria
  Bacterial resistance: Ampicillin, 100 μg/mL
  Growth temperature: 37°C
  Growth strain: DH5alpha
  Copy number: Low Copy
Gene/Insert
  Gene/Insert name: NUF2-sGFP (alt name: pJK52)
  Species: S. cerevisiae (budding yeast)
  Insert size (bp): 2500
  Entrez Gene: NUF2
  Tag / fusion protein: GFP (C terminal on insert)
  Cloning method: Restriction Enzyme; 5′ cloning site BamHI (not destroyed); 3′ cloning site KpnI (not destroyed)
  Sequencing primers: 5′ T7; 3′ M13R
Terms and licenses: Academic/Nonprofit Terms; Industry Terms: Not Available to Industry
Depositor comments: CEN plasmid. NUF2 promoter, NUF2 ORF, sGFP, NUF2 3' UTR. See author's map.
How to cite: pPS934 was a gift from Pamela Silver (Addgene plasmid # 8855 ; http://n2t.net/addgene:8855 ; RRID:Addgene_8855)
